>Addgene plasmid #188270 | pCAG-Cas12i2-T2A-EGFP | addgene full sequence | sequence record 373777 | Addgene Partial NGS Result
ACGCGTTGACATTGATTATTGACTAGTTATTAATAGTAATCAATTACGGGGTCATTAGTTCATAGCCCAT
ATATGGAGTTCCGCGTTACATAACTTACGGTAAATGGCCCGCCTGGCTGACCGCCCAACGACCCCCGCCC
ATTGACGTCAATAATGACGTATGTTCCCATAGTAACGCCAATAGGGACTTTCCATTGACGTCAATGGGTG
GAGTATTTACGGTAAACTGCCCACTTGGCAGTACATCAAGTGTATCATATGCCAAGTACGCCCCCTATTG
ACGTCAATGACGGTAAATGGCCCGCCTGGCATTATGCCCAGTACATGACCTTATGGGACTTTCCTACTTG
GCAGTACATCTACGTATTAGTCATCGCTATTACCATGGTCGAGGTGAGCCCCACGTTCTGCTTCACTCTC
CCCATCTCCCCCCCCTCCCCACCCCCAATTTTGTATTTATTTATTTTTTAATTATTTTGTGCAGCGATGG
GGGCGGGGGGGGGGGGGGCGCGCGCCAGGCGGGGCGGGGCGGGGCGAGGGGCGGGGCGGGGCGAGGCGGA
GAGGTGCGGCGGCAGCCAATCAGAGCGGCGCGCTCCGAAAGTTTCCTTTTATGGCGAGGCGGCGGCGGCG
GCGGCCCTATAAAAAGCGAAGCGCGCGGCGGGCGGGAGTCGCTGCGCGCTGCCTTCGCCCCGTGCCCCGC
TCCGCCGCCGCCTCGCGCCGCCCGCCCCGGCTCTGACTGACCGCGTTACTCCCACAGGTGAGCGGGCGGG
ACGGCCCTTCTCCTCCGGGCTGTAATTAGCGCTTGGTTTAATGACGGCTTGTTTCTTTTCTGTGGCTGCG
TGAAAGCCTTGAGGGGCTCCGGGAGGGCCCTTTGTGCGGGGGGAGCGGCTCGGGGGGTGCGTGCGTGTGT
GTGTGCGTGGGGAGCGCCGCGTGCGGCTCCGCGCTGCCCGGCGGCTGTGAGCGCTGCGGGCGCGGCGCGG
GGCTTTGTGCGCTCCGCAGTGTGCGCGAGGGGAGCGCGGCCGGGGGCGGTGCCCCGCGGTGCGGGGGGGG
CTGCGAGGGGAACAAAGGCTGCGTGCGGGGTGTGTGCGTGGGGGGGTGAGCAGGGGGTGTGGGCGCGTCG
GTCGGGCTGCAACCCCCCCTGCACCCCCCTCCCCGAGTTGCTGAGCACGGCCCGGCTTCGGGTGCGGGGC
TCCGTACGGGGCGTGGCGCGGGGCTCGCCGTGCCGGGCGGGGGGTGGCGGCAGGTGGGGGTGCCGGGCGG
GGCGGGGCCGCCTCGGGCCGGGGAGGGCTCGGGGGAGGGGCGCGGCGGCCCCCGGAGCGCCGGCGGCTGT
CGAGGCGCGGCGAGCCGCAGCCATTGCCTTTTATGGTAATCGTGCGAGAGGGCGCAGGGACTTCCTTTGT
CCCAAATCTGTGCGGAGCCGAAATCTGGGAGGCGCCGCCGCACCCCCTCTAGCGGGCGCGGGGCGAAGCG
GTGCGGCGCCGGCAGGAAGGAAATGGGCGGGGAGGGCCTTCGTGCGTCGCCGCGCCGCCGTCCCCTTCTC
CCTCTCCAGCCTCGGGGCTGTCCGCGGGGGGACGGCTGCCTTCGGGGGGGACGGGGCAGGGCGGGGTTCG
GCTTCTGGCGTGTGACCGGCGGCTCTAGCGCCTCTGCTAACCATGTTCATGCCTTCTTCTTTTTCCTACA
GCTCCTGGGCAACGTGCTGGTTATTGTGCTGTCTCATCATTTTGGCAAAGCTAGTGAATTCTAATACGAC
TCACTATAGGCCGCCACCATGCCCAAGAAGAAGAGGAAGGTTCCCGGGATGAGCAGCGCCATCAAGAGCT
ACAAGAGCGTGCTGCGCCCCAACGAGCGCAAGAACCAGCTGCTGAAGAGCACCATCCAGTGCCTGGAGGA
CGGCAGCGCCTTCTTCTTCAAGATGCTGCAGGGCCTGTTCGGCGGCATCACCCCCGAGATCGTGCGCTTC
AGCACCGAGCAGGAGAAGCAGCAGCAGGACATCGCCCTGTGGTGCGCCGTGAACTGGTTCCGCCCCGTGA
GCCAGGACAGCCTGACCCACACCATCGCCAGCGACAACCTGGTGGAGAAGTTCGAGGAGTACTACGGCGG
CACCGCCAGCGACGCCATCAAGCAGTACTTCAGCGCCAGCATCGGCGAGAGCTACTACTGGAACGACTGC
CGCCAGCAGTACTACGACCTGTGCCGCGAGCTGGGCGTGGAGGTGAGCGACCTGACCCACGACCTGGAGA
TCCTGTGCCGCGAGAAGTGCCTGGCCGTGGCCACCGAGAGCAACCAGAACAACAGCATCATCAGCGTGCT
GTTCGGCACCGGCGAGAAGGAGGACCGCAGCGTGAAGCTGCGCATCACCAAGAAGATCCTGGAGGCCATC
AGCAACCTGAAGGAGATCCCCAAGAACGTGGCCCCCATCCAGGAGATCATCCTGAACGTGGCCAAGGCCA
CCAAGGAGACCTTCCGCCAGGTGTACGCCGGCAACCTGGGCGCCCCCAGCACCCTGGAGAAGTTCATCGC
CAAGGACGGCCAGAAGGAGTTCGACCTGAAGAAGCTGCAGACCGACCTGAAGAAGGTGATCCGCGGCAAG
AGCAAGGAGCGCGACTGGTGCTGCCAGGAGGAGCTGCGCAGCTACGTGGAGCAGAACACCATCCAGTACG
ACCTGTGGGCCTGGGGCGAGATGTTCAACAAGGCCCACACCGCCCTGAAGATCAAGAGCACCCGCAACTA
CAACTTCGCCAAGCAGCGCCTGGAGCAGTTCAAGGAGATCCAGAGCCTGAACAACCTGCTGGTGGTGAAG
AAGCTGAACGACTTCTTCGACAGCGAGTTCTTCAGCGGCGAGGAGACCTACACCATCTGCGTGCACCACC
TGGGCGGCAAGGACCTGAGCAAGCTGTACAAGGCCTGGGAGGACGACCCCGCCGACCCCGAGAACGCCAT
CGTGGTGCTGTGCGACGACCTGAAGAACAACTTCAAGAAGGAGCCCATCCGCAACATCCTGCGCTACATC
TTCACCATCCGCCAGGAGTGCAGCGCCCAGGACATCCTGGCCGCCGCCAAGTACAACCAGCAGCTGGACC
GCTACAAGAGCCAGAAGGCCAACCCCAGCGTGCTGGGCAACCAGGGCTTCACCTGGACCAACGCCGTGAT
CCTGCCCGAGAAGGCCCAGCGCAACGACCGCCCCAACAGCCTGGACCTGCGCATCTGGCTGTACCTGAAG
CTGCGCCACCCCGACGGCCGCTGGAAGAAGCACCACATCCCCTTCTACGACACCCGCTTCTTCCAGGAGA
TCTACGCCGCCGGCAACAGCCCCGTGGACACCTGCCAGTTCCGCACCCCCCGCTTCGGCTACCACCTGCC
CAAGCTGACCGACCAGACCGCCATCCGCGTGAACAAGAAGCACGTGAAGGCCGCCAAGACCGAGGCCCGC
ATCCGCCTGGCCATCCAGCAGGGCACCCTGCCCGTGAGCAACCTGAAGATCACCGAGATCAGCGCCACCA
TCAACAGCAAGGGCCAGGTGCGCATCCCCGTGAAGTTCGACGTGGGCCGCCAGAAGGGCACCCTGCAGAT
CGGCGACCGCTTCTGCGGCTACGACCAGAACCAGACCGCCAGCCACGCCTACAGCCTGTGGGAGGTGGTG
AAGGAGGGCCAGTACCACAAGGAGCTGGGCTGCTTCGTGCGCTTCATCAGCAGCGGCGACATCGTGAGCA
TCACCGAGAACCGCGGCAACCAGTTCGACCAGCTGAGCTACGAGGGCCTGGCCTACCCCCAGTACGCCGA
CTGGCGCAAGAAGGCCAGCAAGTTCGTGAGCCTGTGGCAGATCACCAAGAAGAACAAGAAGAAGGAGATC
GTGACCGTGGAGGCCAAGGAGAAGTTCGACGCCATCTGCAAGTACCAGCCCCGCCTGTACAAGTTCAACA
AGGAGTACGCCTACCTGCTGCGCGACATCGTGCGCGGCAAGAGCCTGGTGGAGCTGCAGCAGATCCGCCA
GGAGATCTTCCGCTTCATCGAGCAGGACTGCGGCGTGACCCGCCTGGGCAGCCTGAGCCTGAGCACCCTG
GAGACCGTGAAGGCCGTGAAGGGCATCATCTACAGCTACTTCAGCACCGCCCTGAACGCCAGCAAGAACA
ACCCCATCAGCGACGAGCAGCGCAAGGAGTTCGACCCCGAGCTGTTCGCCCTGCTGGAGAAGCTGGAGCT
GATCCGCACCCGCAAGAAGAAGCAGAAGGTGGAGCGCATCGCCAACAGCCTGATCCAGACCTGCCTGGAG
AACAACATCAAGTTCATCCGCGGCGAGGGCGACCTGAGCACCACCAACAACGCCACCAAGAAGAAGGCCA
ACAGCCGCAGCATGGACTGGCTGGCCCGCGGCGTGTTCAACAAGATCCGCCAGCTGGCCCCCATGCACAA
CATCACCCTGTTCGGCTGCGGCAGCCTGTACACCAGCCACCAGGACCCCCTGGTGCACCGCAACCCCGAC
AAGGCCATGAAGTGCCGCTGGGCCGCCATCCCCGTGAAGGACATCGGCGACTGGGTGCTGCGCAAGCTGA
GCCAGAACCTGCGCGCCAAGAACATCGGCACCGGCGAGTACTACCACCAGGGCGTGAAGGAGTTCCTGAG
CCACTACGAGCTGCAGGACCTGGAGGAGGAGCTGCTGAAGTGGCGCAGCGACCGCAAGAGCAACATCCCC
TGCTGGGTGCTGCAGAACCGCCTGGCCGAGAAGCTGGGCAACAAGGAGGCCGTGGTGTACATCCCCGTGC
GCGGCGGCCGCATCTACTTCGCCACCCACAAGGTGGCCACCGGCGCCGTGAGCATCGTGTTCGACCAGAA
GCAGGTGTGGGTGTGCAACGCCGACCACGTGGCCGCCGCCAACATCGCCCTGACCGTGAAGGGCATCGGC
GAGCAGAGCAGCGACGAGGAGAACCCCGACGGCAGCCGCATCAAGCTGCAGCTGACCAGCGCTAGCCCAA
AGAAGAAGAGGAAAGTCTCTAGATACCCTTATGATGTTCCAGATTATGCCGGATACCCATACGATGTCCC
TGACTATGCAGGCTCCTACCCTTATGACGTCCCAGACTACGCCGGATCCAGGTCCGGCGGCGGAGAGGGC
AGAGGAAGTCTTCTAACATGCGGTGACGTGGAGGAGAATCCCGGCCCAATGGTGAGCAAGGGCGAGGAGC
TGTTCACCGGGGTGGTGCCCATCCTGGTCGAGCTGGACGGCGACGTAAACGGCCACAAGTTCAGCGTGTC
CGGCGAGGGCGAGGGCGATGCCACCTACGGCAAGCTGACCCTGAAGTTCATCTGCACCACCGGCAAGCTG
CCCGTGCCCTGGCCCACCCTCGTGACCACCCTGACCTACGGCGTGCAGTGCTTCAGCCGCTACCCCGACC
ACATGAAGCAGCACGACTTCTTCAAGTCCGCCATGCCCGAAGGCTACGTCCAGGAGCGCACCATCTTCTT
CAAGGACGACGGCAACTACAAGACCCGCGCCGAGGTGAAGTTCGAGGGCGACACCCTGGTGAACCGCATC
GAGCTGAAGGGCATCGACTTCAAGGAGGACGGCAACATCCTGGGGCACAAGCTGGAGTACAACTACAACA
GCCACAACGTCTATATCATGGCCGACAAGCAGAAGAACGGCATCAAGGTGAACTTCAAGATCCGCCACAA
CATCGAGGACGGCAGCGTGCAGCTCGCCGACCACTACCAGCAGAACACCCCCATCGGCGACGGCCCCGTG
CTGCTGCCCGACAACCACTACCTGAGCACCCAGTCCGCCCTGAGCAAAGACCCCAACGAGAAGCGCGATC
ACATGGTCCTGCTGGAGTTCGTGACCGCCGCCGGGATCACTCTCGGCATGGACGAGCTGTACAAGTAACT
GCAGCGCGGGGATCTCATGCTGGAGTTCTTCGCCCACCCCAACTTGTTTATTGCAGCTTATAATGGTTAC
AAATAAAGCAATAGCATCACAAATTTCACAAATAAAGCATTTTTTTCACTGCATTCTAGTTGTGGTTTGT
CCAAACTCATCAATGTATCTTATTAATTAACGTCGACCTCTAGCTAGAGCTTGGCGTAATCATGGTCATA
GCTGTTTCCTGTGTGAAATTGTTATCCGCTCACAATTCCACACAACATACGAGCCGGAAGCATAAAGTGT
AAAGCCTAGGGTGCCTAATGAGTGAGCTAACTCACATTAATTGCGTTGCGCTCACTGCCCGCTTTCCAGT
CGGGAAACCTGTCGTGCCAGCTGCATTAATGAATCGGCCAACGCGCGGGGAGAGGCGGTTTGCGTATTGG
GCGCTCTTCCGCTTCCTCGCTCACTGACTCGCTGCGCTCGGTCGTTCGGCTGCGGCGAGCGGTATCAGCT
CACTCAAAGGCGGTAATACGGTTATCCACAGAATCAGGGGATAACGCAGGAAAGAACATGTGAGCAAAAG
GCCAGCAAAAGGCCAGGAACCGTAAAAAGGCCGCGTTGCTGGCGTTTTTCCATAGGCTCCGCCCCCCTGA
CGAGCATCACAAAAATCGACGCTCAAGTCAGAGGTGGCGAAACCCGACAGGACTATAAAGATACCAGGCG
TTTCCCCCTGGAAGCTCCCTCGTGCGCTCTCCTGTTCCGACCCTGCCGCTTACCGGATACCTGTCCGCCT
TTCTCCCTTCGGGAAGCGTGGCGCTTTCTCATAGCTCACGCTGTAGGTATCTCAGTTCGGTGTAGGTCGT
TCGCTCCAAGCTGGGCTGTGTGCACGAACCCCCCGTTCAGCCCGACCGCTGCGCCTTATCCGGTAACTAT
CGTCTTGAGTCCAACCCGGTAAGACACGACTTATCGCCACTGGCAGCAGCCACTGGTAACAGGATTAGCA
GAGCGAGGTATGTAGGCGGTGCTACAGAGTTCTTGAAGTGGTGGCCTAACTACGGCTACACTAGAAGAAC
AGTATTTGGTATCTGCGCTCTGCTGAAGCCAGTTACCTTCGGAAAAAGAGTTGGTAGCTCTTGATCCGGC
AAACAAACCACCGCTGGTAGCGGTGGTTTTTTTGTTTGCAAGCAGCAGATTACGCGCAGAAAAAAAGGAT
CTCAAGAAGATCCTTTGATCTTTTCTACGGGGTCTGACGCTCAGTGGAACGAAAACTCACGTTAAGGGAT
TTTGGTCATGAGATTATCAAAAAGGATCTTCACCTAGATCCTTTTAAATTAAAAATGAAGTTTTAAATCA
ATCTAAAGTATATATGAGTAAACTTGGTCTGACAGTTACCAATGCTTAATCAGTGAGGCACCTATCTCAG
CGATCTGTCTATTTCGTTCATCCATAGTTGCCTGACTCCCCGTCGTGTAGATAACTACGATACGGGAGGG
CTTACCATCTGGCCCCAGTGCTGCAATGATACCGCGAGACCCACGCTCACCGGCTCCAGATTTATCAGCA
ATAAACCAGCCAGCCGGAAGGGCCGAGCGCAGAAGTGGTCCTGCAACTTTATCCGCCTCCATCCAGTCTA
TTAATTGTTGCCGGGAAGCTAGAGTAAGTAGTTCGCCAGTTAATAGTTTGCGCAACGTTGTTGCCATTGC
TACAGGCATCGTGGTGTCACGCTCGTCGTTTGGTATGGCTTCATTCAGCTCCGGTTCCCAACGATCAAGG
CGAGTTACATGATCCCCCATGTTGTGCAAAAAAGCGGTTAGCTCCTTCGGTCCTCCGATCGTTGTCAGAA
GTAAGTTGGCCGCAGTGTTATCACTCATGGTTATGGCAGCACTGCATAATTCTCTTACTGTCATGCCATC
CGTAAGATGCTTTTCTGTGACTGGTGAGTACTCAACCAAGTCATTCTGAGAATAGTGTATGCGGCGACCG
AGTTGCTCTTGCCCGGCGTCAATACGGGATAATACCGCGCCACATAGCAGAACTTTAAAAGTGCTCATCA
TTGGAAAACGTTCTTCGGGGCGAAAACTCTCAAGGATCTTACCGCTGTTGAGATCCAGTTCGATGTAACC
CACTCGTGCACCCAACTGATCTTCAGCATCTTTTACTTTCACCAGCGTTTCTGGGTGAGCAAAAACAGGA
AGGCAAAATGCCGCAAAAAAGGGAATAAGGGCGACACGGAAATGTTGAATACTCATACTCTTCCTTTTTC
AATATTATTGAAGCATTTATCAGGGTTATTGTCTCATGAGCGGATACATATTTGAATGTATTTAGAAAAA
TAAACAAATAGGGGTTCCGCGCACATTTCCCCGAAAAGTGCCACCTGACGTCGACGGATCGGGAGATCGA
TCTCCCGATCCCCTAGGGTCGACTCTCAGTACAATCTGCTCTGATGCCGCATAGTTAAGCCAGTATCTGC
TCCCTGCTTGTGTGTTGGAGGTCGCTGAGTAGTGCGCGAGCAAAATTTAAGCTACAACAAGGCAAGGCTT
GACCGACAATTGCATGAAGAATCTGCTTAGGGTTAGGCGTTTTGCGCTGCTTCGCGATGTACGGGCCAGA
TAT
Features (pLannotate 1.2.2; 15 found; start..end, strand, type, name):
      8..387     +  enhancer       CMV enhancer: human cytomegalovirus immediate early enhancer
    389..664     +  promoter       chicken β-actin promoter: No description available
    665..1681    +  intron         chimeric intron: chimera between introns from chicken β-actin and rabbit β-globin
   1742..1760    +  promoter       T7 promoter: promoter for bacteriophage T7 RNA polymerase
   3909..3925    +  CDS            Z-basic tag (fragment): Z domain of staphylococcal protein A, engineered to contain multiple positive charges (Hedhammar and Hober, 2007) useful for purifying tagged proteins by cation-exchange chromatography
   5159..5878    +  CDS            EGFP: the original enhanced GFP (Yang et al., 1996) mammalian codon-optimized
   5921..6042    +  polyA_signal   SV40 poly(A) signal: SV40 polyadenylation signal
   6109..6125    -  protein_bind   lac operator: The lac repressor binds to the lac operator to inhibit transcription in E. coli. This inhibition can be relieved by adding lactose or isopropyl-β-D-thiogalactopyranoside (IPTG). lac repressor encoded by lacI
   6133..6163    -  promoter       lac promoter: promoter for the E. coli lac operon
   6178..6199    -  protein_bind   CAP binding site: CAP binding activates transcription in the presence of cAMP. E. coli catabolite activator protein
   6212..6304    -  CDS            lacI (fragment): lac repressor; lacI; The lac repressor binds to the lac operator to inhibit transcription in E. coli. This inhibition can be relieved by adding lactose or isopropyl-β-D-thiogalactopyranoside (IPTG).
   6487..7075    -  rep_origin     ori: high-copy-number ColE1/pMB1/pBR322/pUC origin of replication
   7246..8106    -  CDS            AmpR: β-lactamase; bla; confers resistance to ampicillin, carbenicillin, and related antibiotics
   8107..8211    -  promoter       AmpR promoter: bla
   8282..8326    -  misc_feature   bom (fragment): basis of mobility region from pBR322
