[The description below was written by a language model from this plasmid's Addgene catalogue record and pLannotate feature annotations shown in this document.]
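Description:
pCAG-Cas12i2-T2A-EGFP is a mammalian expression plasmid for CRISPR genome editing, built on a pUC19 backbone. It is propagated in E. coli as a high-copy plasmid through the ColE1/pUC-type origin and selected with ampicillin via the β-lactamase (AmpR) gene and its native promoter. Remnants of the pUC lac region (lac promoter, operator, CAP binding site and a lacI fragment) and a fragment of the pBR322 bom region are also annotated. These are backbone carry-over and play no role in the mammalian cassette.

The payload is a synthetic Cas12i2 coding sequence, recorded as carrying no mutations, so the plasmid appears to represent the unmodified nuclease. It is driven by the CAG promoter, annotated here as its three components: the CMV immediate-early enhancer, the chicken β-actin promoter and a chimeric β-actin/β-globin intron, which together give strong constitutive expression in many mammalian cell types. A T7 promoter lies just downstream of the intron, ahead of the coding region. The Cas12i2 sequence itself is not annotated by the feature tool, but it presumably fills the large unannotated interval between the T7 promoter and EGFP. The short "Z-basic tag" hit within that interval is a 17-nt fragment and most likely a spurious match. As the name indicates, Cas12i2 is linked through a self-cleaving T2A peptide (also not annotated) to EGFP, so nuclease and reporter are made from one transcript as separate proteins, terminated by an SV40 polyadenylation signal. EGFP fluorescence thus marks transfected, nuclease-expressing cells for monitoring or sorting.

No guide RNA cassette is annotated, so the crRNA would presumably be supplied separately. The associated work concerns engineering CRISPR-Cas nucleases for robust mammalian genome editing. The sequence record is labelled a partial NGS result.
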