Addgene plasmid #188270: pCAG-Cas12i2-T2A-EGFP
Depositing lab: Wei Li. Publication: Synergistic engineering of CRISPR-Cas nucleases enables robust mammalian genome editing. Chen Y, Hu Y, Wang X, Luo S, Yang N, Chen Y, Li Z, Zhou Q, Li W. Innovation (Camb). 2022 May 26;3(4):100264. doi: 10.1016/j.xinn.2022.100264. eCollection 2022 Jul 12. PubMed 35693153.
Backbone
  Vector backbone: pUC19
  Vector type: Mammalian Expression, CRISPR
Growth in bacteria
  Bacterial resistance: Ampicillin, 100 μg/mL
  Growth temperature: 37°C
  Growth strain: DH5alpha
  Copy number: High Copy
Gene/Insert
  Gene/Insert name: Cas12i2
  Species: Synthetic
  Mutation: none
  Promoter: CAG
  Cloning method: Gibson Cloning
Terms and licenses: Academic/Nonprofit Terms; Industry Terms: Not Available to Industry
How to cite: pCAG-Cas12i2-T2A-EGFP was a gift from Wei Li (Addgene plasmid # 188270 ; http://n2t.net/addgene:188270 ; RRID:Addgene_188270)
